Addgene plasmid #96865: pWT055f
Purpose: sgRNA-FANCF
Depositing lab: David Liu. Depositing organization: Harvard University. Publication: Aptazyme-embedded guide RNAs enable ligand-responsive genome editing and transcriptional activation. Tang W, Hu JH, Liu DR. Nat Commun. 2017 Jun 28;8:15939. doi: 10.1038/ncomms15939. PubMed 28656978.
Backbone
  Vector backbone: pFYF1320
  Vector type: Mammalian Expression
Growth in bacteria
  Bacterial resistance: Ampicillin, 100 μg/mL
  Growth temperature: 37°C
  Growth strain: DH5alpha
  Copy number: High Copy
Gene/Insert
  Gene/Insert name: sgRNA-FANCF
  gRNA/shRNA sequence: GGAATCCCTTCTGCAGCACCGTTTTAGAGCTAGAAATAGCAAGTTAAAATAAGGCTAGTCCGTTATCAACTTGAAAAAGTGGCACCGAGTCGGTGCTTTTTTT
  Species: H. sapiens (human)
  Cloning method: Unknown
Terms and licenses: Academic/Nonprofit Terms; Industry Terms: Not Available to Industry
How to cite: pWT055f was a gift from David Liu (Addgene plasmid # 96865 ; http://n2t.net/addgene:96865 ; RRID:Addgene_96865)
