[The description below was written by a language model from this plasmid's Addgene catalogue record and pLannotate feature annotations shown in this document.]
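Description:
pWT055f is a 3.7 kb mammalian expression plasmid built on the pFYF1320 backbone that delivers a single guide RNA directed against the human FANCF locus. It is propagated in E. coli as a high-copy plasmid using a ColE1/pUC-type origin, with selection by ampicillin through the β-lactamase gene and its native promoter. A short fragment of an M13 origin and a partial attB1 Gateway site are also detected; both appear to be backbone remnants rather than functional elements.

The main payload is a human U6 RNA polymerase III promoter followed by a FANCF-targeting spacer and the standard Streptococcus pyogenes Cas9 guide RNA scaffold, giving constitutive transcription of a conventional, unmodified sgRNA in transfected human cells. Downstream, the feature table shows a second, separate cassette that the catalogue entry does not mention. It consists of a truncated CMV promoter (CMVd2, annotated as somewhat weaker than full-length CMV), a multiple cloning site, the near-infrared fluorescent protein iRFP670, a short SV40 large T antigen fragment (the record does not state its role), and an SV40 polyadenylation signal. This cassette would plausibly serve as a fluorescent marker of transfected cells, though the record does not say so explicitly.

The plasmid encodes no Cas9, so a nuclease or dCas9-derived effector must be supplied from another construct. Since the associated study concerns aptazyme-embedded, ligand-responsive guide RNAs for genome editing and transcriptional activation, this plain FANCF guide most likely serves as a standard sgRNA for that site, for example as a reference alongside the regulated guides, but its exact experimental role is not stated.
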