Features (pLannotate 1.2.2; 12 found; start..end, strand, type, name):
     13..30      +  protein_bind   attB1 (fragment): mutant version of attB; recombination site for the Gateway® BP reaction BP Clonase™
     82..322     +  promoter       U6 promoter: RNA polymerase III promoter for human U6 snRNA
    351..426     +  misc_RNA       gRNA scaffold: guide RNA scaffold for the Streptococcus pyogenes CRISPR/Cas9 system
    538..589     +  promoter       CMVd2 promoter: truncated human cytomegalovirus (CMV) immediate early promoter that yields moderately reduced expression relative to the full-length promoter
    612..692     +  misc_feature   MCS: multiple cloning site
    700..1635    +  CDS            iRFP670: near-infrared fluorescent protein with an emission peak at 670 nm, engineered from a bacterial phytochrome (Shcherbakova and Verkhusha, 2013) derived from Rhodopseudomonas palustris RpBphP6
   1651..1734    +  CDS            large T antigen (fragment): large T antigen from SV40 (simian virus 40)
   1757..1878    +  polyA_signal   SV40 poly(A) signal: SV40 polyadenylation signal
   1885..1929    -  rep_origin     M13 ori (fragment): M13 bacteriophage origin of replication; arrow indicates direction of (+) strand synthesis
   1989..2577    -  rep_origin     ori: high-copy-number ColE1/pMB1/pBR322/pUC origin of replication
   2748..3608    -  CDS            AmpR: β-lactamase; bla; confers resistance to ampicillin, carbenicillin, and related antibiotics
   3609..3713    -  promoter       AmpR promoter: bla
>Addgene plasmid #96865 | pWT055f | addgene full sequence | sequence record 190277 | Addgene NGS Result
GACGTCGCTAGCTGTACAAAAAAGCAGGCTTTAAAGGAACCAATTCAGTCGACTGGATCCGGTACCAAGG
TCGGGCAGGAAGAGGGCCTATTTCCCATGATTCCTTCATATTTGCATATACGATACAAGGCTGTTAGAGA
GATAATTAGAATTAATTTGACTGTAAACACAAAGATATTAGTACAAAATACGTGACGTAGAAAGTAATAA
TTTCTTGGGTAGTTTGCAGTTTTAAAATTATGTTTTAAAATGGACTATCATATGCTTACCGTAACTTGAA
AGTATTTCGATTTCTTGGCTTTATATATCTTGTGGAAAGGACGAAACACCGGAATCCCTTCTGCAGCACC
GTTTTAGAGCTAGAAATAGCAAGTTAAAATAAGGCTAGTCCGTTATCAACTTGAAAAAGTGGCACCGAGT
CGGTGCTTTTTTTAAGCTTGGGCCGCTCGAGGTACCTCTCTACATATGACATGGGAGTTTGTTTTGGCAC
CAAAATCAACGGGACTTTCCAAAATGTCGTAACAACTCCGCCCCATTGACGCAAATGGGCGGTAGGCGTG
TACGGTGGGAGGTCTATATAAGCAGAGCTGGTTTAGTGAACCGTCAGATCCGCTAGCGCTACCGGACTCA
GATCTCGAGCTCAAGCTTCGAATTCTGCAGTCGACGGTACCGCGGGCCCGGGATCCACCGGTCGCCACCA
TGGCGCGTAAGGTCGATCTCACCTCCTGCGATCGCGAGCCGATCCACATCCCCGGCAGCATTCAGCCGTG
CGGCTGCCTGCTAGCCTGCGACGCGCAGGCGGTGCGGATCACGCGCATTACGGAAAATGCCGGCGCGTTC
TTTGGACGCGAAACTCCGCGGGTCGGTGAGCTACTCGCCGATTACTTCGGCGAGACCGAAGCCCATGCGC
TGCGCAACGCACTGGCGCAGTCCTCCGATCCAAAGCGACCGGCGCTGATCTTCGGTTGGCGCGACGGCCT
GACCGGCCGCACCTTCGACATCTCACTGCATCGCCATGACGGTACATCGATCATCGAGTTCGAGCCTGCG
GCGGCCGAACAGGCCGACAATCCGCTGCGGCTGACGCGGCAGATCATCGCGCGCACCAAAGAACTGAAGT
CGCTCGAAGAGATGGCCGCACGGGTGCCGCGCTATCTGCAGGCGATGCTCGGCTATCACCGCGTGATGTT
GTACCGCTTCGCGGACGACGGCTCCGGGATGGTGATCGGCGAGGCGAAGCGCAGCGACCTCGAGAGCTTT
CTCGGTCAGCACTTTCCGGCGTCGCTGGTCCCGCAGCAGGCGCGGCTACTGTACTTGAAGAACGCGATCC
GCGTGGTCTCGGATTCGCGCGGCATCAGCAGCCGGATCGTGCCCGAGCACGACGCCTCCGGCGCCGCGCT
CGATCTGTCGTTCGCGCACCTGCGCAGCATCTCGCCCTGCCATCTCGAATTTCTGCGGAACATGGGCGTC
AGCGCCTCGATGTCGCTGTCGATCATCATTGACGGCACGCTATGGGGATTGATCATCTGTCATCATTACG
AGCCGCGTGCCGTGCCGATGGCGCAGCGCGTCGCGGCCGAAATGTTCGCCGACTTCTTATCGCTGCACTT
CACCGCCGCCCACCACCAACGCTAAGCGGCCGCGACTCTAGATCATAATCAGCCATACCACATTTGTAGA
GGTTTTACTTGCTTTAAAAAACCTCCCACACCTCCCCCTGAACCTGAAACATAAAATGAATGCAATTGTT
GTTGTTAACTTGTTTATTGCAGCTTATAATGGTTACAAATAAAGCAATAGCATCACAAATTTCACAAATA
AAGCATTTTTTTCACTGCATTCTAGTTGTGGTTTGTCCAAACTCATCAATGTATCTTAAGGCGTAAATTG
TAAGCGTTAATATTTTGTTAAAATTCGCGTTAAATTTTTATGTGAGCAAAAGGCCAGCAAAAGGCCAGGA
ACCGTAAAAAGGCCGCGTTGCTGGCGTTTTTCCATAGGCTCCGCCCCCCTGACGAGCATCACAAAAATCG
ACGCTCAAGTCAGAGGTGGCGAAACCCGACAGGACTATAAAGATACCAGGCGTTTCCCCCTGGAAGCTCC
CTCGTGCGCTCTCCTGTTCCGACCCTGCCGCTTACCGGATACCTGTCCGCCTTTCTCCCTTCGGGAAGCG
TGGCGCTTTCTCATAGCTCACGCTGTAGGTATCTCAGTTCGGTGTAGGTCGTTCGCTCCAAGCTGGGCTG
TGTGCACGAACCCCCCGTTCAGCCCGACCGCTGCGCCTTATCCGGTAACTATCGTCTTGAGTCCAACCCG
GTAAGACACGACTTATCGCCACTGGCAGCAGCCACTGGTAACAGGATTAGCAGAGCGAGGTATGTAGGCG
GTGCTACAGAGTTCTTGAAGTGGTGGCCTAACTACGGCTACACTAGAAGAACAGTATTTGGTATCTGCGC
TCTGCTGAAGCCAGTTACCTTCGGAAAAAGAGTTGGTAGCTCTTGATCCGGCAAACAAACCACCGCTGGT
AGCGGTGGTTTTTTTGTTTGCAAGCAGCAGATTACGCGCAGAAAAAAAGGATCTCAAGAAGATCCTTTGA
TCTTTTCTACGGGGTCTGACGCTCAGTGGAACGAAAACTCACGTTAAGGGATTTTGGTCATGAGATTATC
AAAAAGGATCTTCACCTAGATCCTTTTAAATTAAAAATGAAGTTTTAAATCAATCTAAAGTATATATGAG
TAAACTTGGTCTGACAGTTACCAATGCTTAATCAGTGAGGCACCTATCTCAGCGATCTGTCTATTTCGTT
CATCCATAGTTGCCTGACTCCCCGTCGTGTAGATAACTACGATACGGGAGGGCTTACCATCTGGCCCCAG
TGCTGCAATGATACCGCGAGACCCACGCTCACCGGCTCCAGATTTATCAGCAATAAACCAGCCAGCCGGA
AGGGCCGAGCGCAGAAGTGGTCCTGCAACTTTATCCGCCTCCATCCAGTCTATTAATTGTTGCCGGGAAG
CTAGAGTAAGTAGTTCGCCAGTTAATAGTTTGCGCAACGTTGTTGCCATTGCTACAGGCATCGTGGTGTC
ACGCTCGTCGTTTGGTATGGCTTCATTCAGCTCCGGTTCCCAACGATCAAGGCGAGTTACATGATCCCCC
ATGTTGTGCAAAAAAGCGGTTAGCTCCTTCGGTCCTCCGATCGTTGTCAGAAGTAAGTTGGCCGCAGTGT
TATCACTCATGGTTATGGCAGCACTGCATAATTCTCTTACTGTCATGCCATCCGTAAGATGCTTTTCTGT
GACTGGTGAGTACTCAACCAAGTCATTCTGAGAATAGTGTATGCGGCGACCGAGTTGCTCTTGCCCGGCG
TCAATACGGGATAATACCGCGCCACATAGCAGAACTTTAAAAGTGCTCATCATTGGAAAACGTTCTTCGG
GGCGAAAACTCTCAAGGATCTTACCGCTGTTGAGATCCAGTTCGATGTAACCCACTCGTGCACCCAACTG
ATCTTCAGCATCTTTTACTTTCACCAGCGTTTCTGGGTGAGCAAAAACAGGAAGGCAAAATGCCGCAAAA
AAGGGAATAAGGGCGACACGGAAATGTTGAATACTCATACTCTTCCTTTTTCAATATTATTGAAGCATTT
ATCAGGGTTATTGTCTCATGAGCGGATACATATTTGAATGTATTTAGAAAAATAAACAAATAGGGGTTCC
GCGCACATTTCCCCGAAAAGTGCCACCT
